>Addgene plasmid #149334 | pTP264 | depositor full sequence | sequence record 291950 | pTP264 sequence 5243 bps
CTCGAGAAATCATAAAAAATTTATTTGCTTTGTGAGCGGATAACAATTATAATAGATTCAATTGTGAGCG
GATAACAATTTCACACAGAATTCATTAAAGAGGAGAAATTAACCATGAGCAAGCATCACCATCATTCAGG
CCATCACCATACCGGACACCACCATCATTCAGGCAGTCATCACCATACCGGCGGATCATCCGGAGGTATG
AGCTCAGGATCTAACGGATCTACGGGTTCTGGTACTGGTAATAGCGGGACCGGAACCATGATTAAAGTAA
AGACTCTGACCGGCAAGGAAATTGAGATCGACATCGAACCGACCGACACCATCGATCGTATCAAAGAACG
TGTGGAGGAAAAAGAAGGCATTCCTCCGGTTCAGCAGCGTCTCATTTACGCGGGTAAACAGCTTGCAGAT
GACAAAACCGCCAAAGATTACAATATCGAGGGCGGTAGCGTACTGCACCTTGTTCTGGCCCTGCGTGGTG
GCGCCGGTACCATGAAGGATAACACCGTGCCACTGAAATTGATTGCCCTGTTAGCGAACGGTGAATTTCA
CTCTGGCGAGCAGTTGGGTGAAACGCTGGGAATGAGCCGGGCGGCTATTAATAAACACATTCAGACACTG
CGTGACTGGGGCGTTGATGTCTTTACCGTTCCGGGTAAAGGATACAGCCTGCCTGAGCCTATCCAGTTAC
TTAATGCTAAACAGATATTGGGTCAGCTGGATGGCGGTAGTGTAGCCGTGCTGCCAGTGATTGACTCCAC
GAATCAGTACCTTCTTGATCGTATCGGAGAGCTTAAATCGGGCGATGCTTGCATTGCAGAATACCAGCAG
GCTGGCCGTGGTCGCCGGGGTCGGAAATGGTTTTCGCCTTTTGGCGCAAACTTATATTTGTCGATGTTCT
GGCGTCTGGAACAAGGCCCGGCGGCGGCGATTGGTTTAAGTCTGGTTATCGGTATCGTGATGGCGGAAGT
ATTACGCAAGCTGGGTGCAGATAAAGTTCGTGTTAAATGGCCTAATGACCTCTATCTGCAGGATCGCAAG
CTGGCAGGCATTCTGGTGGAGCTGACTGGCAAAACTGGCGATGCGGCGCAAATAGTCATTGGAGCCGGGA
TCAACATGGCAATGCGCCGTGTTGAAGAGAGTGTCGTTAATCAGGGGTGGATCACGCTGCAGGAAGCGGG
GATCAATCTCGATCGTAATACGTTGGCGGCCATGCTAATACGTGAATTACGTGCTGCGTTGGAACTCTTC
GAACAAGAAGGATTGGCACCTTATCTGTCGCGCTGGGAAAAGCTGGATAATTTTATTAATCGCCCAGTGA
AACTTATCATTGGTGATAAAGAAATATTTGGCATTTCACGCGGAATAGACAAACAGGGGGCTTTATTACT
TGAGCAGGATGGAATAATAAAACCCTGGATGGGCGGTGAAATATCCCTGCGTAGTGCCGAAAAATAAGCT
TAATTAGCTGAGCTTGGACTCCTGTTGATAGATCCAGTAATGACCTCAGAACTCCATCTGGATTTGTTCA
GAACGCTCGGTTGCCGCCGGGCGTTTTTTATTGGTGAGAATCCAAGCTAGCCATGAAAATAAACTGTCTG
CTTACATAAACAGTAATACAAGGGGTGTTATGAGCCATATTCAACGGGAAACGTCTTGCTCTAGGCCGCG
ATTAAATTCCAACATGGATGCTGATTTATATGGGTATAAATGGGCTCGCGATAATGTCGGGCAATCAGGT
GCGACAATCTATCGATTGTATGGGAAGCCCGATGCGCCAGAGTTGTTTCTGAAACATGGCAAAGGTAGCG
TTGCCAATGATGTTACAGATGAGATGGTCAGACTAAACTGGCTGACGGAATTTATGCCTCTTCCGACCAT
CAAGCATTTTATCCGTACTCCTGATGATGCTTGGTTACTCACGACTGCGATCCCCGGCAAAACAGCATTC
CAGGTATTAGAAGAATATCCTGATTCAGGTGAAAATATTGTTGATGCGCTGGCAGTGTTCCTGCGCCGGT
TGCATTCGATTCCTGTTTGTAATTGTCCTTTTAACAGCGATCGCGTATTTCGTCTCGCTCAGGCGCAATC
ACGAATGAATAACGGTTTGGTTGATGCGAGTGATTTTGATGACGAGCGTAATGGCTGGCCTGTTGAACAA
GTCTGGAAAGAAATGCACAAACTTTTGCCATTCTCACCGGATTCAGTCGTCACTCATGGTGATTTCTCAC
TTGATAACCTTATTTTTGACGAGGGGAAATTAATAGGTTGTATTGATGTTGGACGAGTCGGAATCGCAGA
CCGATACCAGGATCTTGCCATCCTATGGAACTGCCTCGGTGAGTTTTCTCCTTCATTACAGAAACGGCTT
TTTCAAAAATATGGTATTGATAATCCTGATATGAATAAATTGCAGTTTCATTTGATGCTCGATGAGTTTT
TCTAAGAATTAATTCATGGGCAAATATTATACGCAAGGCGACAAGGTGCTGATGCCGCTGGCGATTCAGG
TTCATCATGCCGTTTGTGATGGCTTCCATGTCGGCAGAATGCTTAATGAATTACAACAGTACTGCGATGA
GTGGCAGGGCGGGGCGTAATTTTTTTAAGGCAGTTATTGGTGCCCTTAAACGCCTGGGGTAATGACTCTC
TAGCTTGAGGCATCAAATAAAACGAAAGGCTCAGTCGAAAGACTGGGCCTTTCGTTTTATCTGTTGTTTG
TCGGTGAACGCTCTCCTGAGTAGGACAAATCCGCCGCTCTAGATTACGTGCAGTCGATGATAAGCTGTCA
AACATGAGAATTGTGCCTAATGAGTGAGCTAACTTACATTAATTGCGTTGCGCTCACTGCCCGCTTTCCA
GTCGGGAAACCTGTCGTGCCAGCTGCATTAATGAATCGGCCAACGCGCGGGGAGAGGCGGTTTGCGTATT
GGGGGCCAGGGTGGTTTTTCTTTTCACCAGTGAGACGGGCAACAGCTGATTGCCCTTCACCGCCTGGCCC
TGAGAGAGTTGCAGCAAGCGGTCCACGCTGGTTTGCCCCAGCAGGCGAAAATCCTGTTTGATGGTGGTTA
ACGGCGGGATATAACATGAGCTGTCTTCGGTATCGTCGTATCCCACTACCGAGATATCCGCACCAACGCG
CAGCCCGGACTCGGTAATGGCGCGCATTGCGCCCAGCGCCATCTGATCGTTGGCAACCAGCATCGCAGTG
GGAACGATGCCCTCATTCAGCATTTGCATGGTTTGTTGAAAACCGGACATGGCACTCCAGTCGCCTTCCC
GTTCCGCTATCGGCTGAATTTGATTGCGAGTGAGATATTTATGCCAGCCAGCCAGACGCAGACGCGCCGA
GACAGAACTTAATGGGCCCGCTAACAGCGCGATTTGCTGGTGACCCAATGCGACCAGATGCTCCACGCCC
AGTCGCGTACCGTCTTCATGGGAGAAAATAATACTGTTGATGGGTGTCTGGTCAGAGACATCAAGAAATA
ACGCCGGAACATTAGTGCAGGCAGCTTCCACAGCAATGGCATCCTGGTCATCCAGCGGATAGTTAATGAT
CAGCCCACTGACGCGTTGCGCGAGAAGATTGTGCACCGCCGCTTTACAGGCTTCGACGCCGCTTCGTTCT
ACCATCGACACCACCACGCTGGCACCCAGTTGATCGGCGCGAGATTTAATCGCCGCGACAATTTGCGACG
GCGCGTGCAGGGCCAGACTGGAGGTGGCAACGCCAATCAGCAACGACTGTTTGCCCGCCAGTTGTTGTGC
CACGCGGTTGGGAATGTAATTCAGCTCCGCCATCGCCGCTTCCACTTTTTCCCGCGTTTTCGCAGAAACG
TGGCTGGCCTGGTTCACCACGCGGGAAACGGTCTGATAAGAGACACCGGCATACTCTGCGACATCGTATA
ACGTTACTGGTTTCACATTCACCACCCTGAATTGACTCTCTTCCGGGCGCTATCATGCCATACCGCGAAA
GGTTTTGCACCATTCGATGGTGTCGGAATTTCGGGCAGCGTTGGGTCCTGGCCACGGGTGCGCATGATCT
AGAGCTGCCTCGCGCGTTTCGGTGATGACGGTGAAAACCTCTGACACATGCAGCTCCCGGAGACGGTCAC
AGCTTGTCTGTAAGCGGATGCCGGGAGCAGACAAGCCCGTCAGGGCGCGTCAGCGGGTGTTGGCGGGTGT
CGGGGCGCAGCCATGACCCAGTCACGTAGCGATAGCGGAGTGTATACTGGCTTAACTATGCGGCATCAGA
GCAGATTGTACTGAGAGTGCACCATATGCGGTGTGAAATACCGCACAGATGCGTAAGGAGAAAATACCGC
ATCAGGCGCTCTTCCGCTTCCTCGCTCACTGACTCGCTGCGCTCGGTCGTTCGGCTGCGGCGAGCGGTAT
CAGCTCACTCAAAGGCGGTAATACGGTTATCCACAGAATCAGGGGATAACGCAGGAAAGAACATGTGAGC
AAAAGGCCAGCAAAAGGCCAGGAACCGTAAAAAGGCCGCGTTGCTGGCGTTTTTCCATAGGCTCCGCCCC
CCTGACGAGCATCACAAAAATCGACGCTCAAGTCAGAGGTGGCGAAACCCGACAGGACTATAAAGATACC
AGGCGTTTCCCCCTGGAAGCTCCCTCGTGCGCTCTCCTGTTCCGACCCTGCCGCTTACCGGATACCTGTC
CGCCTTTCTCCCTTCGGGAAGCGTGGCGCTTTCTCATAGCTCACGCTGTAGGTATCTCAGTTCGGTGTAG
GTCGTTCGCTCCAAGCTGGGCTGTGTGCACGAACCCCCCGTTCAGCCCGACCGCTGCGCCTTATCCGGTA
ACTATCGTCTTGAGTCCAACCCGGTAAGACACGACTTATCGCCACTGGCAGCAGCCACTGGTAACAGGAT
TAGCAGAGCGAGGTATGTAGGCGGTGCTACAGAGTTCTTGAAGTGGTGGCCTAACTACGGCTACACTAGA
AGGACAGTATTTGGTATCTGCGCTCTGCTGAAGCCAGTTACCTTCGGAAAAAGAGTTGGTAGCTCTTGAT
CCGGCAAACAAACCACCGCTGGTAGCGGTGGTTTTTTTGTTTGCAAGCAGCAGATTACGCGCAGAAAAAA
AGGATCTCAAGAAGATCCTTTGATCTTTTCTACGGGGTCTGACGCTCAGTGGAACGAAAACTCACGTTAA
GGGATTTTGGTCATGACATTAACCTATAAAAATAGGCGTATCACGAGGCCCTTTCGTCTTCAC
Features (pLannotate 1.2.2; 15 found; start..end, strand, type, name):
     10..54      +  promoter       T5 promoter: bacteriophage T5 promoter for E. coli RNA polymerase, with embedded lac operator
     62..78      +  protein_bind   lac operator: The lac repressor binds to the lac operator to inhibit transcription in E. coli. This inhibition can be relieved by adding lactose or isopropyl-β-D-thiogalactopyranoside (IPTG). lac repressor encoded by lacI
    268..498     +  CDS            NEDD8: NEDD8_HUMAN - Experimental evidence at protein level: Swiss-Prot protein existence level 1. Ubiquitin-like protein which plays an important role in cell cycle control and embryogenesis. Covalent attachment to its substrates requires prior activation by the E1 complex UBE1C-APPBP1 and linkage to the E2 enzyme UBE2M. Attachment of NEDD8 to cullins activates their associated E3 ubiquitin ligase activity, and thus promotes polyubiquitination and proteasomal degradation of cyclins and other regulatory proteins. From Homo sapiens (Human).
    502..1464    +  CDS            birA: BIRA_ECOLI - Also known as bioR, dhbB. Experimental evidence at protein level: Swiss-Prot protein existence level 1. Acts both as a biotin--[acetyl-CoA-carboxylase] ligase and a biotin-operon repressor. In the presence of ATP, BirA activates biotin to form the BirA-biotinyl-5'-adenylate (BirA-bio-5'-AMP or holoBirA) complex. HoloBirA can either transfer the biotinyl moiety to the biotin carboxyl carrier protein (BCCP) subunit of acetyl-CoA carboxylase, or bind to the biotin operator site and inhibit transcription of the operon. From Escherichia coli (strain K12).
   1487..1581    +  terminator     lambda t0 terminator: transcription terminator from phage lambda
   1640..2455    +  CDS            KanR: aminoglycoside phosphotransferase; aph(3')-Ia; confers resistance to kanamycin in bacteria or G418 (Geneticin®) in eukaryotes
   2465..2609    +  CDS            CmR (fragment): chloramphenicol acetyltransferase; cat; confers resistance to chloramphenicol
   2674..2760    +  terminator     rrnB T1 terminator: Escherichia coli rrnB; transcription terminator T1 from the E. coli rrnB gene
   2784..2801    -  promoter       tet promoter (fragment): E. coli promoter for tetracycline efflux protein gene
   2820..2841    -  protein_bind   CAP binding site: CAP binding activates transcription in the presence of cAMP. E. coli catabolite activator protein
   2854..3936    -  CDS            lacI: lac repressor; lacI; The lac repressor binds to the lac operator to inhibit transcription in E. coli. This inhibition can be relieved by adding lactose or isopropyl-β-D-thiogalactopyranoside (IPTG).
   3937..4014    -  promoter       lacIq promoter: lacI (mutant); In the lacIq allele, a single base change in the promoter boosts expression of the lacI gene about 10-fold.
   4063..4104    +  CDS            rop (fragment): Rop protein, which maintains plasmids at low copy number; rop
   4206..4346    +  misc_feature   bom: basis of mobility region from pBR322
   4532..5120    -  rep_origin     ori: high-copy-number ColE1/pMB1/pBR322/pUC origin of replication
