>Addgene plasmid #149334 | pTP264 | addgene full sequence | sequence record 300459 | Addgene NGS Result
TCGAGAAATCATAAAAAATTTATTTGCTTTGTGAGCGGATAACAATTATAATAGATTCAATTGTGAGCGG
ATAACAATTTCACACAGAATTCATTAAAGAGGAGAAATTAACCATGAGCAAGCATCACCATCATTCAGGC
CATCACCATACCGGACACCACCATCATTCAGGCAGTCATCACCATACCGGCGGATCATCCGGAGGTATGA
GCTCAGGATCTAACGGATCTACGGGTTCTGGTACTGGTAATAGCGGGACCGGAACCATGATTAAAGTAAA
GACTCTGACCGGCAAGGAAATTGAGATCGACATCGAACCGACCGACACCATCGATCGTATCAAAGAACGT
GTGGAGGAAAAAGAAGGCATTCCTCCGGTTCAGCAGCGTCTCATTTACGCGGGTAAACAGCTTGCAGATG
ACAAAACCGCCAAAGATTACAATATCGAGGGCGGTAGCGTACTGCACCTTGTTCTGGCCCTGCGTGGTGG
CGCCGGTACCATGAAGGATAACACCGTGCCACTGAAATTGATTGCCCTGTTAGCGAACGGTGAATTTCAC
TCTGGCGAGCAGTTGGGTGAAACGCTGGGAATGAGCCGGGCGGCTATTAATAAACACATTCAGACACTGC
GTGACTGGGGCGTTGATGTCTTTACCGTTCCGGGTAAAGGATACAGCCTGCCTGAGCCTATCCAGTTACT
TAATGCTAAACAGATATTGGGTCAGCTGGATGGCGGTAGTGTAGCCGTGCTGCCAGTGATTGACTCCACG
AATCAGTACCTTCTTGATCGTATCGGAGAGCTTAAATCGGGCGATGCTTGCATTGCAGAATACCAGCAGG
CTGGCCGTGGTCGCCGGGGTCGGAAATGGTTTTCGCCTTTTGGCGCAAACTTATATTTGTCGATGTTCTG
GCGTCTGGAACAAGGCCCGGCGGCGGCGATTGGTTTAAGTCTGGTTATCGGTATCGTGATGGCGGAAGTA
TTACGCAAGCTGGGTGCAGATAAAGTTCGTGTTAAATGGCCTAATGACCTCTATCTGCAGGATCGCAAGC
TGGCAGGCATTCTGGTGGAGCTGACTGGCAAAACTGGCGATGCGGCGCAAATAGTCATTGGAGCCGGGAT
CAACATGGCAATGCGCCGTGTTGAAGAGAGTGTCGTTAATCAGGGGTGGATCACGCTGCAGGAAGCGGGG
ATCAATCTCGATCGTAATACGTTGGCGGCCATGCTAATACGTGAATTACGTGCTGCGTTGGAACTCTTCG
AACAAGAAGGATTGGCACCTTATCTGTCGCGCTGGGAAAAGCTGGATAATTTTATTAATCGCCCAGTGAA
ACTTATCATTGGTGATAAAGAAATATTTGGCATTTCACGCGGAATAGACAAACAGGGGGCTTTATTACTT
GAGCAGGATGGAATAATAAAACCCTGGATGGGCGGTGAAATATCCCTGCGTAGTGCCGAAAAATAAGCTT
AATTAGCTGAGCTTGGACTCCTGTTGATAGATCCAGTAATGACCTCAGAACTCCATCTGGATTTGTTCAG
AACGCTCGGTTGCCGCCGGGCGTTTTTTATTGGTGAGAATCCAAGCTAGCCATGAAAATAAACTGTCTGC
TTACATAAACAGTAATACAAGGGGTGTTATGAGCCATATTCAACGGGAAACGTCTTGCTCTAGGCCGCGA
TTAAATTCCAACATGGATGCTGATTTATATGGGTATAAATGGGCTCGCGATAATGTCGGGCAATCAGGTG
CGACAATCTATCGATTGTATGGGAAGCCCGATGCGCCAGAGTTGTTTCTGAAACATGGCAAAGGTAGCGT
TGCCAATGATGTTACAGATGAGATGGTCAGACTAAACTGGCTGACGGAATTTATGCCTCTTCCGACCATC
AAGCATTTTATCCGTACTCCTGATGATGCTTGGTTACTCACGACTGCGATCCCCGGCAAAACAGCATTCC
AGGTATTAGAAGAATATCCTGATTCAGGTGAAAATATTGTTGATGCGCTGGCAGTGTTCCTGCGCCGGTT
GCATTCGATTCCTGTTTGTAATTGTCCTTTTAACAGCGATCGCGTATTTCGTCTCGCTCAGGCGCAATCA
CGAATGAATAACGGTTTGGTTGATGCGAGTGATTTTGATGACGAGCGTAATGGCTGGCCTGTTGAACAAG
TCTGGAAAGAAATGCACAAACTTTTGCCATTCTCACCGGATTCAGTCGTCACTCATGGTGATTTCTCACT
TGATAACCTTATTTTTGACGAGGGGAAATTAATAGGTTGTATTGATGTTGGACGAGTCGGAATCGCAGAC
CGATACCAGGATCTTGCCATCCTATGGAACTGCCTCGGTGAGTTTTCTCCTTCATTACAGAAACGGCTTT
TTCAAAAATATGGTATTGATAATCCTGATATGAATAAATTGCAGTTTCATTTGATGCTCGATGAGTTTTT
CTAAGAATTAATTCATGGGCAAATATTATACGCAAGGCGACAAGGTGCTGATGCCGCTGGCGATTCAGGT
TCATCATGCCGTTTGTGATGGCTTCCATGTCGGCAGAATGCTTAATGAATTACAACAGTACTGCGATGAG
TGGCAGGGCGGGGCGTAATTTTTTTAAGGCAGTTATTGGTGCCCTTAAACGCCTGGGGTAATGACTCTCT
AGCTTGAGGCATCAAATAAAACGAAAGGCTCAGTCGAAAGACTGGGCCTTTCGTTTTATCTGTTGTTTGT
CGGTGAACGCTCTCCTGAGTAGGACAAATCCGCCCTCTAGATTACGTGCAGTCGATGATAAGCTGTCAAA
CATGAGAATTGTGCCTAATGAGTGAGCTAACTTACATTAATTGCGTTGCGCTCACTGCCCGCTTTCCAGT
CGGGAAACCTGTCGTGCCAGCTGCATTAATGAATCGGCCAACGCGCGGGGAGAGGCGGTTTGCGTATTGG
GGGCCAGGGTGGTTTTTCTTTTCACCAGTGAGACGGGCAACAGCTGATTGCCCTTCACCGCCTGGCCCTG
AGAGAGTTGCAGCAAGCGGTCCACGCTGGTTTGCCCCAGCAGGCGAAAATCCTGTTTGATGGTGGTTAAC
GGCGGGATATAACATGAGCTGTCTTCGGTATCGTCGTATCCCACTACCGAGATATCCGCACCAACGCGCA
GCCCGGACTCGGTAATGGCGCGCATTGCGCCCAGCGCCATCTGATCGTTGGCAACCAGCATCGCAGTGGG
AACGATGCCCTCATTCAGCATTTGCATGGTTTGTTGAAAACCGGACATGGCACTCCAGTCGCCTTCCCGT
TCCGCTATCGGCTGAATTTGATTGCGAGTGAGATATTTATGCCAGCCAGCCAGACGCAGACGCGCCGAGA
CAGAACTTAATGGGCCCGCTAACAGCGCGATTTGCTGGTGACCCAATGCGACCAGATGCTCCACGCCCAG
TCGCGTACCGTCTTCATGGGAGAAAATAATACTGTTGATGGGTGTCTGGTCAGAGACATCAAGAAATAAC
GCCGGAACATTAGTGCAGGCAGCTTCCACAGCAATGGCATCCTGGTCATCCAGCGGATAGTTAATGATCA
GCCCACTGACGCGTTGCGCGAGAAGATTGTGCACCGCCGCTTTACAGGCTTCGACGCCGCTTCGTTCTAC
CATCGACACCACCACGCTGGCACCCAGTTGATCGGCGCGAGATTTAATCGCCGCGACAATTTGCGACGGC
GCGTGCAGGGCCAGACTGGAGGTGGCAACGCCAATCAGCAACGACTGTTTGCCCGCCAGTTGTTGTGCCA
CGCGGTTGGGAATGTAATTCAGCTCCGCCATCGCCGCTTCCACTTTTTCCCGCGTTTTCGCAGAAACGTG
GCTGGCCTGGTTCACCACGCGGGAAACGGTCTGATAAGAGACACCGGCATACTCTGCGACATCGTATAAC
GTTACTGGTTTCACATTCACCACCCTGAATTGACTCTCTTCCGGGCGCTATCATGCCATACCGCGAAAGG
TTTTGCACCATTCGATGGTGTCGGAATTTCGGGCAGCGTTGGGTCCTGGCCACGGGTGCGCATGATCTAG
AGCTGCCTCGCGCGTTTCGGTGATGACGGTGAAAACCTCTGACACATGCAGCTCCCGGCATCCGCTTACA
GACAAGCTGTGACCGTCTCCGGGAGCAGACAAGCCCGTCAGGGCGCGTCAGCGGGTGTTGGCGGGTGTCG
GGGCGCAGCCATGACCCAGTCACGTAGCGATAGCGGAGTGTATACTGGCTTAACTATGCGGCATCAGAGC
AGATTGTACTGAGAGTGCACCATATGCGGTGTGAAATACCGCACAGATGCGTAAGGAGAAAATACCGCAT
CAGGCGCTCTTCCGCTTCCTCGCTCACTGACTCGCTGCGCTCGGTCGTTCGGCTGCGGCGAGCGGTATCA
GCTCACTCAAAGGCGGTAATACGGTTATCCACAGAATCAGGGGATAACGCAGGAAAGAACATGTGAGCAA
AAGGCCAGCAAAAGGCCAGGAACCGTAAAAAGGCCGCGTTGCTGGCGTTTTTCCATAGGCTCCGCCCCCC
TGACGAGCATCACAAAAATCGACGCTCAAGTCAGAGGTGGCGAAACCCGACAGGACTATAAAGATACCAG
GCGTTTCCCCCTGGAAGCTCCCTCGTGCGCTCTCCTGTTCCGACCCTGCCGCTTACCGGATACCTGTCCG
CCTTTCTCCCTTCGGGAAGCGTGGCGCTTTCTCATAGCTCACGCTGTAGGTATCTCAGTTCGGTGTAGGT
CGTTCGCTCCAAGCTGGGCTGTGTGCACGAACCCCCCGTTCAGCCCGACCGCTGCGCCTTATCCGGTAAC
TATCGTCTTGAGTCCAACCCGGTAAGACACGACTTATCGCCACTGGCAGCAGCCACTGGTAACAGGATTA
GCAGAGCGAGGTATGTAGGCGGTGCTACAGAGTTCTTGAAGTGGTGGCCTAACTACGGCTACACTAGAAG
GACAGTATTTGGTATCTGCGCTCTGCTGAAGCCAGTTACCTTCGGAAAAAGAGTTGGTAGCTCTTGATCC
GGCAAACAAACCACCGCTGGTAGCGGTGGTTTTTTTGTTTGCAAGCAGCAGATTACGCGCAGAAAAAAAG
GATCTCAAGAAGATCCTTTGATCTTTTCTACGGGGTCTGACGCTCAGTGGAACGAAAACTCACGTTAAGG
GATTTTGGTCATGACATTAACCTATAAAAATAGGCGTATCACGAGGCCCTTTCGTCTTCACC
Features (pLannotate 1.2.2; 15 found; start..end, strand, type, name):
      9..53      +  promoter       T5 promoter: bacteriophage T5 promoter for E. coli RNA polymerase, with embedded lac operator
     61..77      +  protein_bind   lac operator: The lac repressor binds to the lac operator to inhibit transcription in E. coli. This inhibition can be relieved by adding lactose or isopropyl-β-D-thiogalactopyranoside (IPTG). lac repressor encoded by lacI
    267..497     +  CDS            NEDD8: NEDD8_HUMAN - Experimental evidence at protein level: Swiss-Prot protein existence level 1. Ubiquitin-like protein which plays an important role in cell cycle control and embryogenesis. Covalent attachment to its substrates requires prior activation by the E1 complex UBE1C-APPBP1 and linkage to the E2 enzyme UBE2M. Attachment of NEDD8 to cullins activates their associated E3 ubiquitin ligase activity, and thus promotes polyubiquitination and proteasomal degradation of cyclins and other regulatory proteins. From Homo sapiens (Human).
    501..1463    +  CDS            birA: BIRA_ECOLI - Also known as bioR, dhbB. Experimental evidence at protein level: Swiss-Prot protein existence level 1. Acts both as a biotin--[acetyl-CoA-carboxylase] ligase and a biotin-operon repressor. In the presence of ATP, BirA activates biotin to form the BirA-biotinyl-5'-adenylate (BirA-bio-5'-AMP or holoBirA) complex. HoloBirA can either transfer the biotinyl moiety to the biotin carboxyl carrier protein (BCCP) subunit of acetyl-CoA carboxylase, or bind to the biotin operator site and inhibit transcription of the operon. From Escherichia coli (strain K12).
   1486..1580    +  terminator     lambda t0 terminator: transcription terminator from phage lambda
   1639..2454    +  CDS            KanR: aminoglycoside phosphotransferase; aph(3')-Ia; confers resistance to kanamycin in bacteria or G418 (Geneticin®) in eukaryotes
   2464..2608    +  CDS            CmR (fragment): chloramphenicol acetyltransferase; cat; confers resistance to chloramphenicol
   2673..2759    +  terminator     rrnB T1 terminator: Escherichia coli rrnB; transcription terminator T1 from the E. coli rrnB gene
   2782..2799    -  promoter       tet promoter (fragment): E. coli promoter for tetracycline efflux protein gene
   2818..2839    -  protein_bind   CAP binding site: CAP binding activates transcription in the presence of cAMP. E. coli catabolite activator protein
   2852..3934    -  CDS            lacI: lac repressor; lacI; The lac repressor binds to the lac operator to inhibit transcription in E. coli. This inhibition can be relieved by adding lactose or isopropyl-β-D-thiogalactopyranoside (IPTG).
   3935..4012    -  promoter       lacIq promoter: lacI (mutant); In the lacIq allele, a single base change in the promoter boosts expression of the lacI gene about 10-fold.
   4061..4102    +  CDS            rop (fragment): Rop protein, which maintains plasmids at low copy number; rop
   4204..4344    +  misc_feature   bom: basis of mobility region from pBR322
   4530..5118    -  rep_origin     ori: high-copy-number ColE1/pMB1/pBR322/pUC origin of replication
