[The description below was written by a language model from this plasmid's Addgene catalogue record and pLannotate feature annotations shown in this document.]
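Description:
pTP264 is a bacterial expression plasmid of about 5.2 kb for producing the E. coli biotin ligase BirA as a tagged recombinant protein. It is built on the laboratory backbone pDG-Kan, which the feature table and the pQE-type sequencing primers suggest has a pQE-like architecture. The plasmid replicates from a high-copy ColE1/pMB1-type origin, with a neighbouring bom region and only a fragment of rop, and is selected with kanamycin through an aph(3')-Ia gene. A short remnant of a chloramphenicol acetyltransferase gene and a tet promoter fragment also appear, presumably non-functional leftovers of backbone construction.

Expression is driven by the bacteriophage T5 promoter, which is read by the host E. coli RNA polymerase and is controlled by lac operator sequences. The plasmid carries its own lacI gene under the stronger lacIq promoter, so transcription is kept repressed until it is induced with IPTG. The open reading frame encodes an N-terminal His14 tag followed by a bdNEDD8 module fused directly upstream of birA, which was inserted between KpnI and HindIII sites. The lambda t0 terminator lies downstream of the fusion, and rrnB T1 follows the marker region. The annotation tool matched the NEDD8 segment to the human protein by similarity, whereas the catalogue names it bdNEDD8, and the His14 stretch is not separately annotated. The polyhistidine tag allows nickel-affinity capture, and ubiquitin-like modules of this kind typically serve as a cleavage site for a specific protease, though the record does not spell this out.

The purified enzyme is typically used to biotinylate acceptor-peptide-tagged proteins site-specifically, in line with the associated work on nanobody labelling and native complex isolation. The depositor and sequencing-derived records differ by one nucleotide in length but give identical annotations.
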