Addgene plasmid #149334: pTP264
Purpose: Bacterial expression of Biotin ligase BirA
Depositing lab: Dirk Görlich. Depositing organization: Max Planck Institute for Multidisciplinary Sciences. Publication: Nanobodies: site-specific labeling for super-resolution imaging, rapid epitope-mapping and native protein complex isolation. Pleiner T, Bates M, Trakhanov S, Lee CT, Schliep JE, Chug H, Bohning M, Stark H, Urlaub H, Gorlich D. Elife. 2015 Dec 3;4:e11349. doi: 10.7554/eLife.11349. PubMed 26633879.
Backbone
  Vector backbone: pDG-Kan
  Backbone manufacturer: Görlich lab
  Backbone size w/o insert (bp): 4278
  Total vector size (bp): 5243
  Vector type: Bacterial Expression
Growth in bacteria
  Bacterial resistance: Kanamycin, 50 μg/mL
  Growth temperature: 37°C
  Growth strain: DH5alpha
  Copy number: High Copy
Gene/Insert
  Gene/Insert name: Biotin ligase BirA
  Species: E. coli
  Insert size (bp): 965
  Tag / fusion protein: His14 (N terminal on insert); bdNEDD8 (N terminal on insert)
  Cloning method: Restriction Enzyme; 5′ cloning site KpnI (unknown if destroyed); 3′ cloning site HindIII (unknown if destroyed)
  Sequencing primers: 5′ pQE-for; 3′ pQE-rev
Terms and licenses: Academic/Nonprofit Terms; Industry Terms: Not Available to Industry
How to cite: pTP264 was a gift from Dirk Görlich (Addgene plasmid # 149334 ; http://n2t.net/addgene:149334 ; RRID:Addgene_149334)
